Addgene plasmid #62914: pBS-KS-attB2-SA(1)-T2A-p65AD-Hsp70
Purpose: Creating p65AD hemidrivers from MiMIC lines with inserts into coding introns in Phase 1
Depositing lab: Benjamin White. Depositing organization: National Institute of Mental Health (NIMH). Publication: Plug-and-play genetic access to drosophila cell types using exchangeable exon cassettes. Diao F, Ironfield H, Luan H, Diao F, Shropshire WC, Ewer J, Marr E, Potter CJ, Landgraf M, White BH. Cell Rep. 2015 Mar 3;10(8):1410-21. doi: 10.1016/j.celrep.2015.01.059. Epub 2015 Feb 26. PubMed 25732830.
Backbone
  Vector backbone: pBS-KS-attB1-2-PT-SA-SD-1
  Backbone manufacturer: Hugo Bellen
  Backbone size w/o insert (bp): 3394
  Total vector size (bp): 5029
Growth in bacteria
  Bacterial resistance: Ampicillin, 100 μg/mL
  Growth temperature: 37°C
  Growth strain: DH5alpha
  Copy number: High Copy
Gene/Insert
  Gene/Insert name: T2A-p65AD-Hsp70
  Insert size (bp): 1621
Terms and licenses: Academic/Nonprofit Terms; Industry Terms: Not Available to Industry
Depositor comments: Reference: Venken KJT, et al, 2011, MiMIC: a highly versatile transposon insertion resource for engineering Drosophila melanogaster genes. Nature Method: 8:737-744.
How to cite: pBS-KS-attB2-SA(1)-T2A-p65AD-Hsp70 was a gift from Benjamin White (Addgene plasmid # 62914 ; http://n2t.net/addgene:62914 ; RRID:Addgene_62914)
