[The description below was written by a language model from this plasmid's Addgene catalogue record and pLannotate feature annotations shown in this document.]
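Description:
pBS-KS-attB2-SA(1)-T2A-p65AD-Hsp70 is a 5,029 bp pBluescript-type donor plasmid for recombinase-mediated cassette exchange in Drosophila melanogaster, built on the MiMIC protein-trap backbone pBS-KS-attB1-2-PT-SA-SD-1. It is maintained in E. coli at high copy through a ColE1/pUC origin and selected with ampicillin via the β-lactamase gene. The usual pBluescript remnants are also present: an f1 origin, lacZα and lac promoter/operator elements, and T7 and T3 promoters flanking the cloning region. The plasmid has no promoter for the payload, which depends on the host gene after integration.

The payload sits between two inverted φC31 attB sites, which allow φC31 integrase to swap the cassette into the attP-flanked MiMIC transposon already present in a fly line. By its name and recorded purpose, the roughly 1.6 kb insert consists of a splice acceptor in reading phase 1, a T2A peptide, the p65 activation domain and Hsp70 terminating sequence. The feature table annotates only an SV40 NLS fragment and a fragment of human RELA (p65), so the splice acceptor, T2A and Hsp70 parts are inferred from the name rather than from annotation. When exchanged into a MiMIC insertion lying in a coding intron of matching phase, the splice acceptor captures the endogenous transcript as an artificial exon. The T2A sequence causes ribosomal skipping that releases the p65AD protein from the truncated native product, and the Hsp70 sequence ends the transcript. The result is a p65AD hemidriver expressed in the pattern of the trapped gene. Such a hemidriver is one half of a split transcriptional activator system, used for intersectional genetic access to defined cell types.
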