Features (pLannotate 1.2.2; 16 found; start..end, strand, type, name):
    254..842     -  rep_origin     ori: high-copy-number ColE1/pMB1/pBR322/pUC origin of replication
   1013..1873    -  CDS            AmpR: β-lactamase; bla; confers resistance to ampicillin, carbenicillin, and related antibiotics
   1874..1978    -  promoter       AmpR promoter: bla
   2031..2459    -  rep_origin     f1 ori (sequence partly withheld): f1 bacteriophage origin of replication; arrow indicates direction of (+) strand synthesis
   2464..2619    -  CDS            lacZα (fragment): LacZα fragment of β-galactosidase; lacZ fragment
   2627..2645    +  promoter       T7 promoter: promoter for bacteriophage T7 RNA polymerase
   2681..2750    +  protein_bind   attB: attB site for the φC31 integrase (Groth et al., 2000) phage φC31 integrase
   3003..3022    +  CDS            SV40 NLS (fragment): nuclear localization signal of SV40 (simian virus 40) large T antigen
   3033..3845    +  CDS            RELA (fragment): TF65_HUMAN - Also known as NFKB3. Experimental evidence at protein level: Swiss-Prot protein existence level 1. NF-kappa-B is a pleiotropic transcription factor present in almost all cell types and is the endpoint of a series of signal transduction events that are initiated by a vast array of stimuli related to many biological processes such as inflammation, immunity, differentiation, cell growth, tumorigenesis and apoptosis. NF-kappa-B is a homo- or heterodimeric complex formed by the Rel-like domain- containing proteins RELA/p65, RELB, NFKB1/p105, NFKB1/p50, REL and NFKB2/p52. The heterodime
   4287..4307    +  misc_feature   MCS (fragment): pBluescript multiple cloning site
   4733..4802    -  protein_bind   attB: attB site for the φC31 integrase (Groth et al., 2000) phage φC31 integrase
   4842..4860    -  promoter       T3 promoter: promoter for bacteriophage T3 RNA polymerase
   4905..4921    -  protein_bind   lac operator: The lac repressor binds to the lac operator to inhibit transcription in E. coli. This inhibition can be relieved by adding lactose or isopropyl-β-D-thiogalactopyranoside (IPTG). lac repressor encoded by lacI
   4929..4959    -  promoter       lac promoter: promoter for the E. coli lac operon
   4974..4995    -  protein_bind   CAP binding site: CAP binding activates transcription in the presence of cAMP. E. coli catabolite activator protein
   5008..71      -  CDS            lacI (fragment) (across the origin): lac repressor; lacI; The lac repressor binds to the lac operator to inhibit transcription in E. coli. This inhibition can be relieved by adding lactose or isopropyl-β-D-thiogalactopyranoside (IPTG).
>Addgene plasmid #62914 | pBS-KS-attB2-SA(1)-T2A-p65AD-Hsp70 | depositor full sequence | sequence record 104069 | pBS-KS-attB2-SA(1)-T2A-p65AD-Hsp70 sequence 5029 bps
GAAACCTGTCGTGCCAGCTGCATTAATGAATCGGCCAACGCGCGGGGAGAGGCGGTTTGCGTATTGGGCG
CTCTTCCGCTTCCTCGCTCACTGACTCGCTGCGCTCGGTCGTTCGGCTGCGGCGAGCGGTATCAGCTCAC
TCAAAGGCGGTAATACGGTTATCCACAGAATCAGGGGATAACGCAGGAAAGAACATGTGAGCAAAAGGCC
AGCAAAAGGCCAGGAACCGTAAAAAGGCCGCGTTGCTGGCGTTTTTCCATAGGCTCCGCCCCCCTGACGA
GCATCACAAAAATCGACGCTCAAGTCAGAGGTGGCGAAACCCGACAGGACTATAAAGATACCAGGCGTTT
CCCCCTGGAAGCTCCCTCGTGCGCTCTCCTGTTCCGACCCTGCCGCTTACCGGATACCTGTCCGCCTTTC
TCCCTTCGGGAAGCGTGGCGCTTTCTCATAGCTCACGCTGTAGGTATCTCAGTTCGGTGTAGGTCGTTCG
CTCCAAGCTGGGCTGTGTGCACGAACCCCCCGTTCAGCCCGACCGCTGCGCCTTATCCGGTAACTATCGT
CTTGAGTCCAACCCGGTAAGACACGACTTATCGCCACTGGCAGCAGCCACTGGTAACAGGATTAGCAGAG
CGAGGTATGTAGGCGGTGCTACAGAGTTCTTGAAGTGGTGGCCTAACTACGGCTACACTAGAAGGACAGT
ATTTGGTATCTGCGCTCTGCTGAAGCCAGTTACCTTCGGAAAAAGAGTTGGTAGCTCTTGATCCGGCAAA
CAAACCACCGCTGGTAGCGGTGGTTTTTTTGTTTGCAAGCAGCAGATTACGCGCAGAAAAAAAGGATCTC
AAGAAGATCCTTTGATCTTTTCTACGGGGTCTGACGCTCAGTGGAACGAAAACTCACGTTAAGGGATTTT
GGTCATGAGATTATCAAAAAGGATCTTCACCTAGATCCTTTTAAATTAAAAATGAAGTTTTAAATCAATC
TAAAGTATATATGAGTAAACTTGGTCTGACAGTTACCAATGCTTAATCAGTGAGGCACCTATCTCAGCGA
TCTGTCTATTTCGTTCATCCATAGTTGCCTGACTCCCCGTCGTGTAGATAACTACGATACGGGAGGGCTT
ACCATCTGGCCCCAGTGCTGCAATGATACCGCGAGACCCACGCTCACCGGCTCCAGATTTATCAGCAATA
AACCAGCCAGCCGGAAGGGCCGAGCGCAGAAGTGGTCCTGCAACTTTATCCGCCTCCATCCAGTCTATTA
ATTGTTGCCGGGAAGCTAGAGTAAGTAGTTCGCCAGTTAATAGTTTGCGCAACGTTGTTGCCATTGCTAC
AGGCATCGTGGTGTCACGCTCGTCGTTTGGTATGGCTTCATTCAGCTCCGGTTCCCAACGATCAAGGCGA
GTTACATGATCCCCCATGTTGTGCAAAAAAGCGGTTAGCTCCTTCGGTCCTCCGATCGTTGTCAGAAGTA
AGTTGGCCGCAGTGTTATCACTCATGGTTATGGCAGCACTGCATAATTCTCTTACTGTCATGCCATCCGT
AAGATGCTTTTCTGTGACTGGTGAGTACTCAACCAAGTCATTCTGAGAATAGTGTATGCGGCGACCGAGT
TGCTCTTGCCCGGCGTCAATACGGGATAATACCGCGCCACATAGCAGAACTTTAAAAGTGCTCATCATTG
GAAAACGTTCTTCGGGGCGAAAACTCTCAAGGATCTTACCGCTGTTGAGATCCAGTTCGATGTAACCCAC
TCGTGCACCCAACTGATCTTCAGCATCTTTTACTTTCACCAGCGTTTCTGGGTGAGCAAAAACAGGAAGG
CAAAATGCCGCAAAAAAGGGAATAAGGGCGACACGGAAATGTTGAATACTCATACTCTTCCTTTTTCAAT
ATTATTGAAGCATTTATCAGGGTTATTGTCTCATGAGCGGATACATATTTGAATGTATTTAGAAAAATAA
ACAAATAGGGGTTCCGCGCACATTTCCCCGAAAAGTGCCACCTAAATTGTAAGCGTTAATATTTTGTTAA
AATTCGCGTTAAATTTTTGTTAAATCAGCTCATTTTTTAACCAATAGGCCGAAATCGGCAAAATCCCTTA
TAAATCAAAAGAATAGACCGAGATAGGGT
[37 nt withheld, positions 2130-2166]
AAAGAACGTGGACTCCAACGTCAAAGG
[49 nt withheld, positions 2194-2242]
T
[91 nt withheld, positions 2244-2334]
G
[124 nt withheld, positions 2336-2459]
CCCATTCGCCATTCAGGCTGCGCAACTGTTGGGAAGGGCGATCGGTGCGGGCCTCTTCGCTATTACGCCA
GCTGGCGAAAGGGGGATGTGCTGCAAGGCGATTAAGTTGGGTAACGCCAGGGTTTTCCCAGTCACGACGT
TGTAAAACGACGGCCAGTGAGCGCGCGTAATACGACTCACTATAGGGCGAATTGGAGCTCGCTAGCGATG
TAGGTCACGGTCTCGAAGCCGCGGTGCGGGTGCCAGGGCGTGCCCTTGGGCTCCCCGGGCGCGTACTCCA
CCTCACCCATCTGGTCCATCATGATGGTCGACTCTAGAAGTCGATCCAACATGGCGACTTGTCCCATCCC
CGGCATGTTTAAATATACTAATTATTCTTGAACTAATTTTAATCAACCGATTTATCTCTCTTCCGCAGGT
GGCGGAGGTTCCGGTGGAAGCGGAGGTAGCGGCGGATCCGAGGGCCGCGGCAGCCTGCTGACCTGCGGCG
ATGTGGAGGAGAACCCCGGGCCCATGGATAAAGCGGAATTAATTCCCGAGCCTCCAAAAAAGAAGAGAAA
GGTCGAATTGGGTTCCACGCCGATGGAGTTCCAGTACCTGCCCGATACGGATGACCGTCACCGTATCGAA
GAAAAGCGGAAGCGAACCTATGAAACCTTCAAGTCCATCATGAAAAAGTCCCCCTTCTCGGGCCCCACGG
ACCCGCGCCCCCCGCCCCGTCGTATTGCGGTTCCTTCGCGCAGCAGTGCCAGCGTCCCCAAACCCGCACC
GCAGCCCTACCCGTTCACTTCCTCCCTTAGCACGATTAACTATGATGAGTTCCCCACGATGGTGTTCCCC
AGTGGACAAATTTCCCAGGCATCGGCACTGGCTCCGGCCCCACCGCAAGTCCTCCCCCAGGCGCCCGCTC
CGGCACCGGCTCCCGCAATGGTGAGTGCTCTGGCCCAGGCCCCCGCTCCAGTCCCCGTGCTGGCGCCTGG
ACCCCCACAGGCAGTTGCCCCTCCTGCTCCGAAACCAACGCAGGCGGGCGAAGGAACCCTGAGCGAGGCC
CTCTTGCAGCTTCAGTTCGATGACGAAGACTTGGGAGCCCTGCTGGGTAACAGCACAGACCCTGCCGTAT
TCACCGATCTCGCATCCGTGGACAACAGCGAGTTTCAGCAGCTCTTGAATCAGGGAATCCCGGTCGCACC
TCATACCACAGAGCCCATGCTGATGGAATACCCGGAGGCTATCACGCGACTGGTGACCGGCGCACAGCGA
CCACCCGATCCAGCCCCTGCCCCACTGGGTGCCCCGGGTTTGCCCAATGGCCTCCTCAGCGGCGATGAGG
ATTTCTCCAGCATCGCTGATATGGATTTCTCCGCTTTGCTGAGCCAGATAAGCTCCGCTAGCGGAGGAGG
TGGTGGAGGTGGAGGTGGAGGTACTAGTCTGGAGATCGAGGCCGCCTTCCTGGAGCGCGAGAACACCGCC
CTGGAGACCCGCGTGGCCGAGCTGCGCCAGCGCGTGCAGCGCCTGCGCAACCGCGTGAGCCAGTACCGCA
CCCGCTACGGCCCCCTGGGCGGCGGCAAGTAACCTAGGTTAATTAATAAAATGAATCGTAGATACTGAAA
AACCCCGCAAGTTCACTTCAACTGTGCATCGTGCACCATCTCAATTTCTTTCATTTATACATCGTTTTGC
CTTCTTTTATGTAACTATACTCCTCTAAGTTTCAATCTTGGCCATGTAACCTCTGATCTATAGAATTTTT
TAAATGACTAGAATTAATGCCCATCTTTTTTTTGGACCTAAATTCTTCATGAAAATATATTACGAGGGCT
TATTCAGAAGCTTATCGATACCGTCGACTAAAGCCAAATAGAAATTATTCAGTTCTGGCTTAAGTTTTTA
AAAGTGATATTATTTATTTGGTTGTAACCAACCAAAAGAATGTAAATAACTAATACATAATTATGTTAGT
TTTAAGTTAGCAACAAATTGATTTTAGCTATATTAGCTACTTGGTTAATAAATAGAATATATTTATTTAA
AGATAATTCGTTTTTATTGTCAGGGAGTGAGTTTGCTTAAAAACTCGTTTTTAATTAAAGATCCGGAGGT
AGCGGTGGAAGCGGAGGTTCCGGAGGTAAGTTATTGAACAATGGCATCAAATGCCTTCATCATCACTACC
CTTTAGCCCTTAAGACCCCACAATGACCTTACCCACTCAGAGAAAAAAGTAAATATGAAAGCCCATTTGA
ACTTCTAAGCTTGTCGACCATCATGATGGACCAGATGGGTGAGGTGGAGTACGCGCCCGGGGAGCCCAAG
GGCACGCCCTGGCACCCGCACCGCGGCTTCGAGACCGTGACCTACATCATGCATGGTACCCAGCTTTTGT
TCCCTTTAGTGAGGGTTAATTGCGCGCTTGGCGTAATCATGGTCATAGCTGTTTCCTGTGTGAAATTGTT
ATCCGCTCACAATTCCACACAACATACGAGCCGGAAGCATAAAGTGTAAAGCCTGGGGTGCCTAATGAGT
GAGCTAACTCACATTAATTGCGTTGCGCTCACTGCCCGCTTTCCAGTCGG
