>Addgene plasmid #62914 | pBS-KS-attB2-SA(1)-T2A-p65AD-Hsp70 | addgene partial sequence | sequence record 110806 | M13pUC-Fwd 5'-CCCAGTCACGACGTTGTAAAACG-3'
CGACTCACTATAGGGCGAATTGGAGCTCGCTAGCGATGTAGGTCACGGTCTCGAAGCCGCGGTGCGGGTG
CCAGGGCGTGCCCTTGGGCTCCCCGGGCGCGTACTCCACCTCACCCATCTGGTCCATCATGATGGTCGAC
TCTAGAAGTCGATCCAACATGGCGACTTGTCCCATCCCCGGCATGTTTAAATATACTAATTATTCTTGAA
CTAATTTTAATCAACCGATTTATCTCTCTTCCGCAGGTGGCGGAGGTTCCGGTGGAAGCGGAGGTAGCGG
CGGATCCGAGGGCCGCGGCAGCCTGCTGACCTGCGGCGATGTGGAGGAGAACCCCGGGCCCATGGATAAA
GCGGAATTAATTCCCGAGCCTCCAAAAAAGAAGAGAAAGGTCGAATTGGGTTCCACGCCGATGGAGTTCC
AGTACCTGCCCGATACGGATGACCGTCACCGTATCGAAGAAAAGCGGAAGCGAACCTATGAAACCTTCAA
GTCCATCATGAAAAAGTCCCCCTTCTCGGGCCCCACGGACCCGCGCCCCCCGCCCCGTCGTATTGCGGTT
CCTTCGCGCAGCAGTGCCAGCGTCCCCAAACCCGCACCGCAGCCCTACCCGTTCACTTCCTCCCTTAGCA
CGATTAACTATGATGAGTTCCCCACGATGGTGTTCCCCAGTGGACAAATTTCCCAGGCATCGGCACTGGC
TCCGGCCCCACCGCAAGTCCTCCCCCAGGCGCCCGCTCCGGCACCGGCTCCCGCAATGGTGAGTGCTCTG
GCCCAGGCCCCCGCTCCAGTCCCCGTGCTGGCGCCTGGACCCCCACAGGCAGTTGCCCCTCCTGCTCCGA
AACCAACGCAGGCGGGCGAAGGAACCCTG
