>Addgene plasmid #62914 | pBS-KS-attB2-SA(1)-T2A-p65AD-Hsp70 | addgene partial sequence | sequence record 110808 | M13-Rev 5'-CAGGAAACAGCTATGACC-3'
CCTCACTAAAGGGAACAAAAGCTGGGTACCATGCATGATGTAGGTCACGGTCTCGAAGCCGCGGTGCGGG
TGCCAGGGCGTGCCCTTGGGCTCCCCGGGCGCGTACTCCACCTCACCCATCTGGTCCATCATGATGGTCG
ACAAGCTTAGAAGTTCAAATGGGCTTTCATATTTACTTTTTTCTCTGAGTGGGTAAGGTCATTGTGGGGT
CTTAAGGGCTAAAGGGTAGTGATGATGAAGGCATTTGATGCCATTGTTCAATAACTTACCTCCGGAACCT
CCGCTTCCACCGCTACCTCCGGATCTTTAATTAAAAACGAGTTTTTAAGCAAACTCACTCCCTGACAATA
AAAACGAATTATCTTTAAATAAATATATTCTATTTATTAACCAAGTAGCTAATATAGCTAAAATCAATTT
GTTGCTAACTTAAAACTAACATAATTATGTATTAGTTATTTACATTCTTTTGGTTGGTTACAACCAAATA
AATAATATCACTTTTAAAAACTTAAGCCAGAACTGAATAATTTCTATTTGGCTTTAGTCGACGGTATCGA
TAAGCTTCTGAATAAGCCCTCGTAATATATTTTCATGAAGAATTTAGGTCCAAAAAAAAGATGGGCATTA
ATTCTAGTCATTTAAAAAATTCTATAGATCAGAGGTTACATGGCCAAGATTGAAACTTAGAGGAGTATAG
TTACATAAAAGAAGGCAAAACGATGTATAAATGAAAGAAATTGAGATGGTGCACGATGCACAGTTGAAGT
GAACTTGCGGGGTTTTTCAGTATCTACGATTCATTTTATTAATTAACCTAGGTTACTTGCCGCCGCCCAG
GGGGCCGTAGCGGGTGCGGTACTGGCTCACGCGGTTGCGCAGGCGCTGCACGCGCTGGCGCAGCTCGGCC
ACGC
